>Addgene plasmid #206408 | pEGFP-N3-hARL1(T31N) | addgene full sequence | sequence record 410868 | Addgene NGS Result
TAGTTATTAATAGTAATCAATTACGGGGTCATTAGTTCATAGCCCATATATGGAGTTCCGCGTTACATAA
CTTACGGTAAATGGCCCGCCTGGCTGACCGCCCAACGACCCCCGCCCATTGACGTCAATAATGACGTATG
TTCCCATAGTAACGCCAATAGGGACTTTCCATTGACGTCAATGGGTGGAGTATTTACGGTAAACTGCCCA
CTTGGCAGTACATCAAGTGTATCATATGCCAAGTACGCCCCCTATTGACGTCAATGACGGTAAATGGCCC
GCCTGGCATTATGCCCAGTACATGACCTTATGGGACTTTCCTACTTGGCAGTACATCTACGTATTAGTCA
TCGCTATTACCATGGTGATGCGGTTTTGGCAGTACATCAATGGGCGTGGATAGCGGTTTGACTCACGGGG
ATTTCCAAGTCTCCACCCCATTGACGTCAATGGGAGTTTGTTTTGGCACCAAAATCAACGGGACTTTCCA
AAATGTCGTAACAACTCCGCCCCATTGACGCAAATGGGCGGTAGGCGTGTACGGTGGGAGGTCTATATAA
GCAGAGCTGGTTTAGTGAACCGTCAGATCCGCTAGCGCTACCGGACTCAGATCCGCCGCCATGGGTGGCT
TTTTCTCAAGTATATTTTCCAGTCTGTTTGGAACTCGGGAAATGAGAATTTTAATTTTGGGATTAGATGG
AGCAGGAAAAAACACAATTTTGTACAGATTACAAGTGGGAGAAGTTGTTACTACTATACCTACCATTGGA
TTTAATGTAGAGACGGTGACGTACAAAAACCTTAAATTCCAAGTCTGGGATTTAGGAGGACAGACAAGTA
TCAGGCCATACTGGAGATGTTACTATTCAAACACAGATGCAGTCATTTATGTAGTAGACAGTTGTGACCG
AGACCGAATTGGCATTTCCAAATCAGAGTTAGTTGCCATGTTGGAGGAAGAAGAGCTGAGAAAAGCCATT
TTAGTGGTGTTTGCAAATAAACAGGACATGGAACAGGCCATGACTTCCTCAGAGATGGCAAATTCACTTG
GGTTACCTGCCTTGAAGGACCGAAAATGGCAGATATTCAAAACGTCAGCAACCAAAGGCACCGGCCTTGA
TGAGGCAATGGAATGGTTAGTTGAAACATTAAAAAGCAGACAGCTCGACGGTACCGCGGGCCCGGGATCC
ATCGCCACCATGGTGAGCAAGGGCGAGGAGCTGTTCACCGGGGTGGTGCCCATCCTGGTCGAGCTGGACG
GCGACGTAAACGGCCACAAGTTCAGCGTGTCCGGCGAGGGCGAGGGCGATGCCACCTACGGCAAGCTGAC
CCTGAAGTTCATCTGCACCACCGGCAAGCTGCCCGTGCCCTGGCCCACCCTCGTGACCACCCTGACCTAC
GGCGTGCAGTGCTTCAGCCGCTACCCCGACCACATGAAGCAGCACGACTTCTTCAAGTCCGCCATGCCCG
AAGGCTACGTCCAGGAGCGCACCATCTTCTTCAAGGACGACGGCAACTACAAGACCCGCGCCGAGGTGAA
GTTCGAGGGCGACACCCTGGTGAACCGCATCGAGCTGAAGGGCATCGACTTCAAGGAGGACGGCAACATC
CTGGGGCACAAGCTGGAGTACAACTACAACAGCCACAACGTCTATATCATGGCCGACAAGCAGAAGAACG
GCATCAAGGTGAACTTCAAGATCCGCCACAACATCGAGGACGGCAGCGTGCAGCTCGCCGACCACTACCA
GCAGAACACCCCCATCGGCGACGGCCCCGTGCTGCTGCCCGACAACCACTACCTGAGCACCCAGTCCGCC
CTGAGCAAAGACCCCAACGAGAAGCGCGATCACATGGTCCTGCTGGAGTTCGTGACCGCCGCCGGGATCA
CTCTCGGCATGGACGAGCTGTACAAGTAAAGCGGCCGCGACTCTAGATCATAATCAGCCATACCACATTT
GTAGAGGTTTTACTTGCTTTAAAAAACCTCCCACACCTCCCCCTGAACCTGAAACATAAAATGAATGCAA
TTGTTGTTGTTAACTTGTTTATTGCAGCTTATAATGGTTACAAATAAAGCAATAGCATCACAAATTTCAC
AAATAAAGCATTTTTTTCACTGCATTCTAGTTGTGGTTTGTCCAAACTCATCAATGTATCTTAAGGCGTA
AATTGTAAGCGTTAATATTTTGTTAAAATTCGCGTTAAATTTTTGTTAAATCAGCTCATTTTTTAACCAA
TAGGCCGAAATCGGCAAAATCCCTTATAAATCAAAAGAATAGACCGAGATAGGGT
[37 nt withheld, positions 2296-2332]
AAAGAACGTGGACTCCAACGTCAAAGG
[49 nt withheld, positions 2360-2408]
T
[91 nt withheld, positions 2410-2500]
G
[124 nt withheld, positions 2502-2625]
CAGGTGGCACTTTTCGGGGAAATGTGCGCGGAACCCCTATTTGTTTATTTTTCTAAATACATTCAAATAT
GTATCCGCTCATGAGACAATAACCCTGATAAATGCTTCAATAATATTGAAAAAGGAAGAGTCCTGAGGCG
GAAAGAACCAGCTGTGGAATGTGTGTCAGTTAGGGTGTGGAAAGTCCCCAGGCTCCCCAGCAGGCAGAAG
TATGCAAAGCATGCATCTCAATTAGTCAGCAACCAGGTGTGGAAAGTCCCCAGGCTCCCCAGCAGGCAGA
AGTATGCAAAGCATGCATCTCAATTAGTCAGCAACCATAGTCCCGCCCCTAACTCCGCCCATCCCGCCCC
TAACTCCGCCCAGTTCCGCCCATTCTCCGCCCCATGGCTGACTAATTTTTTTTATTTATGCAGAGGCCGA
GGCCGCCTCGGCCTCTGAGCTATTCCAGAAGTAGTGAGGAGGCTTTTTTGGAGGCCTAGGCTTTTGCAAA
GATCGATCAAGAGACAGGATGAGGATCGTTTCGCATGATTGAACAAGATGGATTGCACGCAGGTTCTCCG
GCCGCTTGGGTGGAGAGGCTATTCGGCTATGACTGGGCACAACAGACAATCGGCTGCTCTGATGCCGCCG
TGTTCCGGCTGTCAGCGCAGGGGCGCCCGGTTCTTTTTGTCAAGACCGACCTGTCCGGTGCCCTGAATGA
ACTGCAAGACGAGGCAGCGCGGCTATCGTGGCTGGCCACGACGGGCGTTCCTTGCGCAGCTGTGCTCGAC
GTTGTCACTGAAGCGGGAAGGGACTGGCTGCTATTGGGCGAAGTGCCGGGGCAGGATCTCCTGTCATCTC
ACCTTGCTCCTGCCGAGAAAGTATCCATCATGGCTGATGCAATGCGGCGGCTGCATACGCTTGATCCGGC
TACCTGCCCATTCGACCACCAAGCGAAACATCGCATCGAGCGAGCACGTACTCGGATGGAAGCCGGTCTT
GTCGATCAGGATGATCTGGACGAAGAGCATCAGGGGCTCGCGCCAGCCGAACTGTTCGCCAGGCTCAAGG
CGAGCATGCCCGACGGCGAGGATCTCGTCGTGACCCATGGCGATGCCTGCTTGCCGAATATCATGGTGGA
AAATGGCCGCTTTTCTGGATTCATCGACTGTGGCCGGCTGGGTGTGGCGGACCGCTATCAGGACATAGCG
TTGGCTACCCGTGATATTGCTGAAGAGCTTGGCGGCGAATGGGCTGACCGCTTCCTCGTGCTTTACGGTA
TCGCCGCTCCCGATTCGCAGCGCATCGCCTTCTATCGCCTTCTTGACGAGTTCTTCTGAGCGGGACTCTG
GGGTTCGAAATGACCGACCAAGCGACGCCCAACCTGCCATCACGAGATTTCGATTCCACCGCCGCCTTCT
ATGAAAGGTTGGGCTTCGGAATCGTTTTCCGGGACGCCGGCTGGATGATCCTCCAGCGCGGGGATCTCAT
GCTGGAGTTCTTCGCCCACCCTAGGGGGAGGCTAACTGAAACACGGAAGGAGACAATACCGGAAGGAACC
CGCGCTATGACGGCAATAAAAAGACAGAATAAAACGCACGGTGTTGGGTCGTTTGTTCATAAACGCGGGG
TTCGGTCCCAGGGCTGGCACTCTGTCGATACCCCACCGAGACCCCATTGGGGCCAATACGCCCGCGTTTC
TTCCTTTTCCCCACCCCACCCCCCAAGTTCGGGTGAAGGCCCAGGGCTCGCAGCCAACGTCGGGGCGGCA
GGCCCTGCCATAGCCTCAGGTTACTCATATATACTTTAGATTGATTTAAAACTTCATTTTTAATTTAAAA
GGATCTAGGTGAAGATCCTTTTTGATAATCTCATGACCAAAATCCCTTAACGTGAGTTTTCGTTCCACTG
AGCGTCAGACCCCGTAGAAAAGATCAAAGGATCTTCTTGAGATCCTTTTTTTCTGCGCGTAATCTGCTGC
TTGCAAACAAAAAAACCACCGCTACCAGCGGTGGTTTGTTTGCCGGATCAAGAGCTACCAACTCTTTTTC
CGAAGGTAACTGGCTTCAGCAGAGCGCAGATACCAAATACTGTTCTTCTAGTGTAGCCGTAGTTAGGCCA
CCACTTCAAGAACTCTGTAGCACCGCCTACATACCTCGCTCTGCTAATCCTGTTACCAGTGGCTGCTGCC
AGTGGCGATAAGTCGTGTCTTACCGGGTTGGACTCAAGACGATAGTTACCGGATAAGGCGCAGCGGTCGG
GCTGAACGGGGGGTTCGTGCACACAGCCCAGCTTGGAGCGAACGACCTACACCGAACTGAGATACCTACA
GCGTGAGCTATGAGAAAGCGCCACGCTTCCCGAAGGGAGAAAGGCGGACAGGTATCCGGTAAGCGGCAGG
GTCGGAACAGGAGAGCGCACGAGGGAGCTTCCAGGGGGAAACGCCTGGTATCTTTATAGTCCTGTCGGGT
TTCGCCACCTCTGACTTGAGCGTCGATTTTTGTGATGCTCGTCAGGGGGGCGGAGCCTATGGAAAAACGC
CAGCAACGCGGCCTTTTTACGGTTCCTGGCCTTTTGCTGGCCTTTTGCTCACATGTTCTTTCCTGCGTTA
TCCCCTGATTCTGTGGATAACCGTATTACCGCCATGCAT
Features (pLannotate 1.2.2; 16 found; start..end, strand, type, name):
     61..364     +  enhancer       CMV enhancer: human cytomegalovirus immediate early enhancer
    365..568     +  promoter       CMV promoter: human cytomegalovirus (CMV) immediate early promoter
    591..613     +  misc_feature   MCS (fragment): multiple cloning site
    621..1163    +  CDS            ARL1: ARL1_HUMAN - Experimental evidence at protein level: Swiss-Prot protein existence level 1. GTP-binding protein that recruits several effectors, such as golgins, arfaptins and Arf-GEFs to the trans-Golgi network, and modulates their functions at the Golgi complex (PubMed:9624189, PubMed:21239483, PubMed:27436755, PubMed:22679020, PubMed:27373159). Plays thereby a role in a wide range of fundamental cellular processes, including cell polarity, innate immunity, or protein secretion mediated by arfaptins, which were shown to play a role in maintaining insulin secretion from pancreatic beta cells (
   1165..1190    +  misc_feature   MCS (fragment): multiple cloning site
   1200..1919    +  CDS            EGFP: the original enhanced GFP (Yang et al., 1996) mammalian codon-optimized
   1936..2019    +  CDS            large T antigen (fragment): large T antigen from SV40 (simian virus 40)
   2042..2163    +  polyA_signal   SV40 poly(A) signal: SV40 polyadenylation signal
   2197..2625    -  rep_origin     f1 ori (sequence partly withheld): f1 bacteriophage origin of replication; arrow indicates direction of (+) strand synthesis
   2652..2756    +  promoter       AmpR promoter: bla
   2758..3115    +  promoter       SV40 promoter: SV40 enhancer and early promoter
   3150..3944    +  CDS            NeoR/KanR: aminoglycoside phosphotransferase from Tn5; aph(3')-II (or nptII); confers resistance to neomycin, kanamycin, and G418 (Geneticin®)
   3965..4117    +  CDS            ble (fragment): BLE_KLEPN - Experimental evidence at protein level: Swiss-Prot protein existence level 1. Binding protein with a strong affinity to the bleomycin family of antibiotics. Binds to CL990; an antimitotic-antibiotic compound. From Klebsiella pneumoniae.
   4176..4223    +  polyA_signal   HSV TK poly(A) signal: herpes simplex virus thymidine kinase polyadenylation signal (Cole and Stacy, 1985)
   4314..4330    -  polyA_signal   bGH poly(A) signal (fragment): bovine growth hormone polyadenylation signal
   4552..5140    +  rep_origin     ori: high-copy-number ColE1/pMB1/pBR322/pUC origin of replication
