[The description below was written by a language model from this plasmid's Addgene catalogue record and pLannotate feature annotations shown in this document.]
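Description:
pEGFP-N3-hARL1(T31N) is a mammalian expression plasmid of about 5.3 kb, built on the pEGFP-N3 backbone, that produces human ARL1 (ADP-ribosylation factor-like protein 1) carrying the T31N substitution, fused at its C-terminus to EGFP. The ARL1 coding sequence sits between remnants of the multiple cloning site, immediately downstream of the human cytomegalovirus immediate-early enhancer and promoter. It lies just upstream of the backbone's mammalian codon-optimized EGFP, and transcripts are terminated by the SV40 polyadenylation signal. The insert was introduced by restriction cloning, but the record does not identify the sites used.

In bacteria the plasmid replicates from a high-copy ColE1/pUC-type origin and is selected with kanamycin. The same Tn5 aminoglycoside phosphotransferase gene (NeoR/KanR) is preceded by both a bacterial bla promoter and the SV40 enhancer/early promoter and is followed by the HSV TK polyadenylation signal, so it can also confer G418 resistance for selecting stably transfected mammalian cells. An f1 origin is present for single-stranded DNA production. The short large T antigen, ble and bGH poly(A) fragments in the annotation look like partial matches to backbone sequence rather than functional elements.

ARL1 is a small GTP-binding protein that recruits effectors such as golgins, arfaptins and Arf-GEFs to the trans-Golgi network. In Arf-family GTPases, a threonine-to-asparagine change at this position of the nucleotide-binding motif is generally used to generate a GDP-locked, dominant-negative form, although the record itself states only the mutation. The stated purpose is mammalian expression of hARL1(T31N), and the associated publication concerns post-Golgi membrane trafficking. The EGFP fusion allows the mutant's localization to be followed by fluorescence microscopy.
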