Addgene plasmid #206408: pEGFP-N3-hARL1(T31N)
Purpose: Mammalian expression of hARL1(T31N)
Depositing lab: Kazuhisa Nakayama & Hye-Won Shin. Depositing organization: Kyoto University, Graduate School of Pharmaceutical Sciences. Publication: Roles of ARFRP1 (ADP-ribosylation factor-related protein 1) in post-Golgi membrane trafficking. Shin HW, Kobayashi H, Kitamura M, Waguri S, Suganuma T, Uchiyama Y, Nakayama K. J Cell Sci. 2005 Sep 1;118(Pt 17):4039-48. doi: 10.1242/jcs.02524. PubMed 16129887.
Backbone
  Vector backbone: pEGFP-N3
  Vector type: Mammalian Expression
Growth in bacteria
  Bacterial resistance: Kanamycin, 50 μg/mL
  Growth temperature: 37°C
  Growth strain: DH5alpha
  Copy number: High Copy
Gene/Insert
  Gene/Insert name: ARL1
  Species: H. sapiens (human)
  Mutation: T31N
  Entrez Gene: ARL1 (a.k.a. ARFL1)
  Tag / fusion protein: EGFP (C terminal on backbone)
  Cloning method: Restriction Enzyme; 5′ cloning site unknown (unknown if destroyed)
Terms and licenses: Academic/Nonprofit Terms; Industry Terms: Not Available to Industry
How to cite: pEGFP-N3-hARL1(T31N) was a gift from Kazuhisa Nakayama & Hye-Won Shin (Addgene plasmid # 206408 ; http://n2t.net/addgene:206408 ; RRID:Addgene_206408)
